>Addgene plasmid #107379 | plenti-UbcP-HA-YWAA-pGK-HYG | depositor full sequence | sequence record 203037 | plenti-UbcP-HA-YWAA-pGK-HYG sequence 11344 bps
GATCCAGATCTGCCACCATGTACCCATACGATGTTCCAGATTACGCTGGCGGAGCTCGAGGTTATCAAAC
AAGTTTGTACAAAAAAGTTGGCATGGCCGGCGAAGGAGATCAGCAGGACGCTGCGCACAACATGGGCAAC
CACCTGCCGCTCCTGCCTGAGAGTGAGGAAGAAGATGAAATGGAAGTTGAAGACCAGGATAGTAAAGAAG
CCAAAAAACCAAACATCATAAATTTTGACACCAGTCTGCCGACATCACATACATACCTAGGTGCTGATAT
GGAAGAATTTCATGGCAGGACTTTGCACGATGACGACAGCTGTCAGGTGATTCCAGTTCTTCCACAAGTG
ATGATGATCCTGATTCCCGGACAGACATTACCTCTTCAGCTTTTTCACCCTCAAGAAGTCAGTATGGTGC
GGAATTTAATTCAGAAAGATAGAACCTTTGCTGTTCTTGCATACAGCAATGTACAGGAAAGGGAAGCACA
GTTTGGAACAACAGCAGAGATATATGCCTATCGAGAAGAACAGGATTTTGGAATTGAGATAGTGAAAGTG
AAAGCAATTGGAAGACAAAGGTTCAAAGTCCTTGAGCTAAGAACACAGTCAGATGGAATCCAGCAAGCTA
AAGTGCAAATTCTTCCCGAATGTGTGTTGCCTTCAACCATGTCTGCAGTTCAATTAGAATCCCTCAATAA
GTGCCAGATATTTCCTTCAAAACCTGTCTCAAGAGAAGACCAATGTTCATATAAATGGTGGCAGAAATAC
CAGAAGAGAAAGTTTCATTGTGCAAATCTAACTTCATGGCCTCGCTGGCTGTATTCCTTATATGATGCTG
AGACCTTAATGGACAGAATCAAGAAACAGCTACGTGAATGGGATGAAAATCTAAAAGATGATTCTCTTCC
TTCAAATCCAATAGATTTTTCTTACAGAGTAGCTGCTTGTCTTCCTATTGATGATGTATTGAGAATTCAG
CTCCTTAAAATTGGCAGTGCTATCCAGCGACTTCGCTGTGAATTAGACATTATGAATAAATGTACTTCCC
TTTGCTGTAAACAATGTCAAGAAACAGAAATAACAACCAAAAATGAAATATTCAGTTTATCCTTATGTGG
GCCGATGGCAGCTTATGTGAATCCTCATGGATATGTGCATGAGACACTTACTGTGTATAAGGCTTGCAAC
TTGAATCTGATAGGCCGGCCTTCTACAGAACACAGCTGGTTTCCTGGGGCTGCCGCGACTGTTGCCCAGT
GTAAGATCTGTGCAAGCCATATTGGATGGAAGTTTACGGCCACCAAAAAAGACATGTCACCTCAAAAATT
TTGGGGCTTAACGCGATCTGCTCTGTTGCCCACGATCCCAGACACTGAAGATGAAATAAGTCCAGACAAA
GTAATACTTTGCTTGTAAGACCCAGATTTATTGTACAAAGTGGTTCGATAACGAATTCCGCCCCCCCCCC
CTAACGTTACTGGCCGAAGCCGCTTGGAATAAGGCCGGTGTGCGTTTGTCTATATGTTATTTTCCACCAT
ATTGCCGTCTTTTGGCAATGTGAGGGCCGCGTTTAACGAATTCTACCGGGTAGGGGAGGCGCTTTTCCCA
AGGCAGTCTGGAGCATGCGCTTTAGCAGCCCCGCTGGGCACTTGGCGCTACACAAGTGGCCTCTGGCCTC
GCACACATTCCACATCCACCGGTAGGCGCCAACCGGCTCCGTTCTTTGGTGGCCCCTTCGCGCCACCTTC
TACTCCTCCCCTAGTCAGGAAGTTCCCCCCCGCCCCGCAGCTCGCGTCGTGCAGGACGTGACAAATGGAA
GTAGCACGTCTCACTAGTCTCGTGCAGATGGACAGCACCGCTGAGCAATGGAAGCGGGTAGGCCTTTGGG
GCAGCGGCCAATAGCAGCTTTGCTCCTTCGCTTTCTGGGCTCAGAGGCTGGGAAGGGGTGGGTCCGGGGG
CGGGCTCAGGGGCGGGCTCAGGGGCGGGGCGGGCGCCCGAAGGTCCTCCGGAGGCCCGGCATTCTGCACG
CTTCAAAAGCGCACGTCTGCCGCGCTGTTCTCCTCTTCCTCATCTCCGGGCCTTTCGACCTGCATCCCGC
CACCATGAAAAAGCCTGAACTCACCGCGACGTCTGTCGAGAAGTTTCTGATCGAAAAGTTCGACAGCGTC
TCCGACCTGATGCAGCTCTCGGAGGGCGAAGAATCTCGTGCTTTCAGCTTCGATGTAGGAGGGCGTGGAT
ATGTCCTGCGGGTAAATAGCTGCGCCGATGGTTTCTACAAAGATCGTTATGTTTATCGGCACTTTGCATC
GGCCGCGCTCCCGATTCCGGAAGTGCTTGACATTGGGGAATTCAGCGAGAGCCTGACCTATTGCATCTCC
CGCCGTGCACAGGGTGTCACGTTGCAAGACCTGCCTGAAACCGAACTGCCCGCTGTTCTGCAGCCGGTCG
CGGAGGCCATGGATGCGATCGCTGCGGCCGATCTTAGCCAGACGAGCGGGTTCGGCCCATTCGGACCGCA
AGGAATCGGTCAATACACTACATGGCGTGATTTCATATGCGCGATTGCTGATCCCCATGTGTATCACTGG
CAAACTGTGATGGACGACACCGTCAGTGCGTCCGTCGCGCAGGCTCTCGATGAGCTGATGCTTTGGGCCG
AGGACTGCCCCGAAGTCCGGCACCTCGTGCACGCGGATTTCGGCTCCAACAATGTCCTGACGGACAATGG
CCGCATAACAGCGGTCATTGACTGGAGCGAGGCGATGTTCGGGGATTCCCAATACGAGGTCGCCAACATC
TTCTTCTGGAGGCCGTGGTTGGCTTGTATGGAGCAGCAGACGCGCTACTTCGAGCGGAGGCATCCGGAGC
TTGCAGGATCGCCGCGGCTCCGGGCGTATATGCTCCGCATTGGTCTTGACCAACTCTATCAGAGCTTGGT
TGACGGCAATTTCGATGATGCAGCTTGGGCGCAGGGTCGATGCGACGCAATCGTCCGATCCGGAGCCGGG
ACTGTCGGGCGTACACAAATCGCCCGCAGAAGCGCGGCCGTCTGGACCGATGGCTGTGTAGAAGTACTCG
CCGATAGTGGAAACCGACGCCCCAGCACTCGTCCGAGGGCAAAGGAATAGTGTACAAGTAGGAATTCGTC
GAGGGACCTAATAACTTCGTATAGCATACATTATACGAAGTTATACATGTTTAAGGGTTCCGGTTCCACT
AGGTACAATTCGATATCAAGCTTATCGATAATCAACCTCTGGATTACAAAATTTGTGAAAGATTGACTGG
TATTCTTAACTATGTTGCTCCTTTTACGCTATGTGGATACGCTGCTTTAATGCCTTTGTATCATGCTATT
GCTTCCCGTATGGCTTTCATTTTCTCCTCCTTGTATAAATCCTGGTTGCTGTCTCTTTATGAGGAGTTGT
GGCCCGTTGTCAGGCAACGTGGCGTGGTGTGCACTGTGTTTGCTGACGCAACCCCCACTGGTTGGGGCAT
TGCCACCACCTGTCAGCTCCTTTCCGGGACTTTCGCTTTCCCCCTCCCTATTGCCACGGCGGAACTCATC
GCCGCCTGCCTTGCCCGCTGCTGGACAGGGGCTCGGCTGTTGGGCACTGACAATTCCGTGGTGTTGTCGG
GGAAATCATCGTCCTTTCCTTGGCTGCTCGCCTGTGTTGCCACCTGGATTCTGCGCGGGACGTCCTTCTG
CTACGTCCCTTCGGCCCTCAATCCAGCGGACCTTCCTTCCCGCGGCCTGCTGCCGGCTCTGCGGCCTCTT
CCGCGTCTTCGCCTTCGCCCTCAGACGAGTCGGATCTCCCTTTGGGCCGCCTCCCCGCATCGATACCGTC
GACCTCGATCGAGACCTAGAAAAACATGGAGCAATCACAAGTAGCAATACAGCAGCTACCAATGCTGATT
GTGCCTGGCTAGAAGCACAAGAGGAGGAGGAGGTGGGTTTTCCAGTCACACCTCAGGTACCTTTAAGACC
AATGACTTACAAGGCAGCTGTAGATCTTAGCCACTTTTTAAAAGAAAAGGGGGGACTGGAAGGGCTAATT
CACTCCCAACGAAGACAAGATCTGCTTTTTGCTTGTACTGGGTCTCTCTGGTTAGACCAGATCTGAGCCT
GGGAGCTCTCTGGCTAACTAGGGAACCCACTGCTTAAGCCTCAATAAAGCTTGCCTTGAGTGCTTCAAGT
AGTGTGTGCCCGTCTGTTGTGTGACTCTGGTAACTAGAGATCCCTCAGACCCTTTTAGTCAGTGTGGAAA
ATCTCTAGCAGTAGTAGTTCATGTCATCTTATTATTCAGTATTTATAACTTGCAAAGAAATGAATATCAG
AGAGTGAGAGGAACTTGTTTATTGCAGCTTATAATGGTTACAAATAAAGCAATAGCATCACAAATTTCAC
AAATAAAGCATTTTTTTCACTGCATTCTAGTTGTGGTTTGTCCAAACTCATCAATGTATCTTATCATGTC
TGGCTCTAGCTATCCCGCCCCTAACTCCGCCCATCCCGCCCCTAACTCCGCCCAGTTCCGCCCATTCTCC
GCCCCATGGCTGACTAATTTTTTTTATTTATGCAGAGGCCGAGGCCGCCTCGGCCTCTGAGCTATTCCAG
AAGTAGTGAGGAGGCTTTTTTGGAGGCCTAGGGACGTACCCAATTCGCCCTATAGTGAGTCGTATTAGCA
TGTGAGCAAAAGGCCAGCATAAATCAAAAGAATAGACCGAGATAGGGT
[37 nt withheld, positions 4739-4775]
AAAGAACGTGGACTCCAACGTCAAAGG
[49 nt withheld, positions 4803-4851]
T
[91 nt withheld, positions 4853-4943]
G
[124 nt withheld, positions 4945-5068]
CAGGTGGCACTTTTCGGGGAAATGTGCGCGGAACCCCTATTTGTTTATTTTTCTAAATACATTCAAATAT
GTATCCGCTCATGAGACAATAACCCTGATAAATGCTTCAATAATATTGAAAAAGGAAGAGTCCTGAGGCG
GAAAGAACCAGCTGTGGAATGTGTGTCAGTTAGGGTGTGGAAAGTCCCCAGGCTCCCCAGCAGGCAGAAG
TATGCAAAGCATGCATCTCAATTAGTCAGCAACCAGGTGTGGAAAGTCCCCAGGCTCCCCAGCAGGCAGA
AGTATGCAAAGCATGCATCTCAATTAGTCAGCAACCATAGTCCCGCCCCTAACTCCGCCCATCCCGCCCC
TAACTCCGCCCAGTTCCGCCCATTCTCCGCCCCATGGCTGACTAATTTTTTTTATTTATGCAGAGGCCGA
GGCCGCCTCGGCCTCTGAGCTATTCCAGAAGTAGTGAGGAGGCTTTTTTGGAGGCCTAGGCTTTTGCAAA
GATCGATCAAGAGACAGGATGAGGATCGTTTCGCATGATTGAACAAGATGGATTGCACGCAGGTTCTCCG
GCCGCTTGGGTGGAGAGGCTATTCGGCTATGACTGGGCACAACAGACAATCGGCTGCTCTGATGCCGCCG
TGTTCCGGCTGTCAGCGCAGGGGCGCCCGGTTCTTTTTGTCAAGACCGACCTGTCCGGTGCCCTGAATGA
ACTGCAAGACGAGGCAGCGCGGCTATCGTGGCTGGCCACGACGGGCGTTCCTTGCGCAGCTGTGCTCGAC
GTTGTCACTGAAGCGGGAAGGGACTGGCTGCTATTGGGCGAAGTGCCGGGGCAGGATCTCCTGTCATCTC
ACCTTGCTCCTGCCGAGAAAGTATCCATCATGGCTGATGCAATGCGGCGGCTGCATACGCTTGATCCGGC
TACCTGCCCATTCGACCACCAAGCGAAACATCGCATCGAGCGAGCACGTACTCGGATGGAAGCCGGTCTT
GTCGATCAGGATGATCTGGACGAAGAGCATCAGGGGCTCGCGCCAGCCGAACTGTTCGCCAGGCTCAAGG
CGAGCATGCCCGACGGCGAGGATCTCGTCGTGACCCATGGCGATGCCTGCTTGCCGAATATCATGGTGGA
AAATGGCCGCTTTTCTGGATTCATCGACTGTGGCCGGCTGGGTGTGGCGGACCGCTATCAGGACATAGCG
TTGGCTACCCGTGATATTGCTGAAGAGCTTGGCGGCGAATGGGCTGACCGCTTCCTCGTGCTTTACGGTA
TCGCCGCTCCCGATTCGCAGCGCATCGCCTTCTATCGCCTTCTTGACGAGTTCTTCTGAGCGGGACTCTG
GGGTTCGAAATGACCGACCAAGCGACGCCCAACCTGCCATCACGAGATTTCGATTCCACCGCCGCCTTCT
ATGAAAGGTTGGGCTTCGGAATCGTTTTCCGGGACGCCGGCTGGATGATCCTCCAGCGCGGGGATCTCAT
GCTGGAGTTCTTCGCCCACCCTAGGGGGAGGCTAACTGAAACACGGAAGGAGACAATACCGGAAGGAACC
CGCGCTATGACGGCAATAAAAAGACAGAATAAAACGCACGGTGTTGGGTCGTTTGTTCATAAACGCGGGG
TTCGGTCCCAGGGCTGGCACTCTGTCGATACCCCACCGAGACCCCATTGGGGCCAATACGCCCGCGTTTC
TTCCTTTTCCCCACCCCACCCCCCAAGTTCGGGTGAAGGCCCAGGGCTCGCAGCCAACGTCGGGGCGGCA
GGCCCTGCCATAGCCTCAGGTTACTCATATATACTTTAGATTGATTTAAAACTTCATTTTTAATTTAAAA
GGATCTAGGTGAAGATCCTTTTTGATAATCTCATGACCAAAATCCCTTAACGTGAGTTTTCGTTCCACTG
AGCGTCAGACCCCGTAGAAAAGATCAAAGGATCTTCTTGAGATCCTTTTTTTCTGCGCGTAATCTGCTGC
TTGCAAACAAAAAAACCACCGCTACCAGCGGTGGTTTGTTTGCCGGATCAAGAGCTACCAACTCTTTTTC
CGAAGGTAACTGGCTTCAGCAGAGCGCAGATACCAAATACTGTCCTTCTAGTGTAGCCGTAGTTAGGCCA
CCACTTCAAGAACTCTGTAGCACCGCCTACATACCTCGCTCTGCTAATCCTGTTACCAGTGGCTGCTGCC
AGTGGCGATAAGTCGTGTCTTACCGGGTTGGACTCAAGACGATAGTTACCGGATAAGGCGCAGCGGTCGG
GCTGAACGGGGGGTTCGTGCACACAGCCCAGCTTGGAGCGAACGACCTACACCGAACTGAGATACCTACA
GCGTGAGCTATGAGAAAGCGCCACGCTTCCCGAAGGGAGAAAGGCGGACAGGTATCCGGTAAGCGGCAGG
GTCGGAACAGGAGAGCGCACGAGGGAGCTTCCAGGGGGAAACGCCTGGTATCTTTATAGTCCTGTCGGGT
TTCGCCACCTCTGACTTGAGCGTCGATTTTTGTGATGCTCGTCAGGGGGGCGGAGCCTATGGAAAAACGC
CAGCAACGCGGCCTTTTTACGGTTCCTGGCCTTTTGCTGGCCTTTTGCTCACATGTTCTTTCCTGCGTTA
TCCCCTGATTCTGTGGATAACCGTATTACCGCCATGCATTAGTTATTAATAGTAATCAATTACGGGGTCA
TTAGTTCATAGCCCATATATGGAGTTCCGCGTTACATAACTTACGGTAAATGGCCCGCCTGGCTGACCGC
CCAACGACCCCCGCCCATTGACGTCAATAATGACGTATGTTCCCATAGTAACGCCAATAGGGACTTTCCA
TTGACGTCAATGGGTGGAGTATTTACGGTAAACTGCCCACTTGGCAGTACATCAAGTGTATCATATGCCA
AGTACGCCCCCTATTGACGTCAATGACGGTAAATGGCCCGCCTGGCATTATGCCCAGTACATGACCTTAT
GGGACTTTCCTACTTGGCAGTACATCTACGTATTAGTCATCGCTATTACCATGGTGATGCGGTTTTGGCA
GTACATCAATGGGCGTGGATAGCGGTTTGACTCACGGGGATTTCCAAGTCTCCACCCCATTGACGTCAAT
GGGAGTTTGTTTTGGCACCAAAATCAACGGGACTTTCCAAAATGTCGTAACAACTCCGCCCCATTGACGC
AAATGGGCGGTAGGCGTGTACGGTGGGAGGTCTATATAAGCAGCGCGTTTTGCCTGTACTGGGTCTCTCT
GGTTAGACCAGATCTGAGCCTGGGAGCTCTCTGGCTAACTAGGGAACCCACTGCTTAAGCCTCAATAAAG
CTTGCCTTGAGTGCTTCAAGTAGTGTGTGCCCGTCTGTTGTGTGACTCTGGTAACTAGAGATCCCTCAGA
CCCTTTTAGTCAGTGTGGAAAATCTCTAGCAGTGGCGCCCGAACAGGGACTTGAAAGCGAAAGGGAAACC
AGAGGAGCTCTCTCGACGCAGGACTCGGCTTGCTGAAGCGCGCACGGCAAGAGGCGAGGGGCGGCGACTG
GTGAGTACGCCAAAAATTTTGACTAGCGGAGGCTAGAAGGAGAGAGATGGGTGCGAGAGCGTCAGTATTA
AGCGGGGGAGAATTAGATCGCGATGGGAAAAAATTCGGTTAAGGCCAGGGGGAAAGAAAAAATATAAATT
AAAACATATAGTATGGGCAAGCAGGGAGCTAGAACGATTCGCAGTTAATCCTGGCCTGTTAGAAACATCA
GAAGGCTGTAGACAAATACTGGGACAGCTACAACCATCCCTTCAGACAGGATCAGAAGAACTTAGATCAT
TATATAATACAGTAGCAACCCTCTATTGTGTGCATCAAAGGATAGAGATAAAAGACACCAAGGAAGCTTT
AGACAAGATAGAGGAAGAGCAAAACAAAAGTAAGACCACCGCACAGCAAGCGGCCGGCCGCGCTGATCTT
CAGACCTGGAGGAGGAGATATGAGGGACAATTGGAGAAGTGAATTATATAAATATAAAGTAGTAAAAATT
GAACCATTAGGAGTAGCACCCACCAAGGCAAAGAGAAGAGTGGTGCAGAGAGAAAAAAGAGCAGTGGGAA
TAGGAGCTTTGTTCCTTGGGTTCTTGGGAGCAGCAGGAAGCACTATGGGCGCAGCGTCAATGACGCTGAC
GGTACAGGCCAGACAATTATTGTCTGGTATAGTGCAGCAGCAGAACAATTTGCTGAGGGCTATTGAGGCG
CAACAGCATCTGTTGCAACTCACAGTCTGGGGCATCAAGCAGCTCCAGGCAAGAATCCTGGCTGTGGAAA
GATACCTAAAGGATCAACAGCTCCTGGGGATTTGGGGTTGCTCTGGAAAACTCATTTGCACCACTGCTGT
GCCTTGGAATGCTAGTTGGAGTAATAAATCTCTGGAACAGATTTGGAATCACACGACCTGGATGGAGTGG
GACAGAGAAATTAACAATTACACAAGCTTAATACACTCCTTAATTGAAGAATCGCAAAACCAGCAAGAAA
AGAATGAACAAGAATTATTGGAATTAGATAAATGGGCAAGTTTGTGGAATTGGTTTAACATAACAAATTG
GCTGTGGTATATAAAATTATTCATAATGATAGTAGGAGGCTTGGTAGGTTTAAGAATAGTTTTTGCTGTA
CTTTCTATAGTGAATAGAGTTAGGCAGGGATATTCACCATTATCGTTTCAGACCCACCTCCCAACCCCGA
GGGGACCCGACAGGCCCGAAGGAATAGAAGAAGAAGGTGGAGAGAGAGACAGAGACAGATCCATTCGATT
AGTGAACGGATCGGCACTGCGTGCGCCAATTCTGCAGACAAATGGCAGTATTCATCCACAATTTTAAAAG
AAAAGGGGGGATTGGGGGGTACAGTGCAGGGGAAAGAATAGTAGACATAATAGCAACAGACATACAAACT
AAAGAATTACAAAAACAAATTACAAAAATTCAAAATTTTCGGGTTTATTACAGGGACAGCAGAGATCCAG
TTTGGTTAGTACCGGGCCCGCTCTAGCCCTAGATTTAACCCAACAGAAGGCTCGACGCGTGGCCTCCGCG
CCGGGTTTTGGCGCCTCCCGCGGGCGCCCCCCTCCTCACGGCGAGCGCTGCCACGTCAGACGAAGGGCGC
AGCGAGCGTCCTGATCCTTCCGCCCGGACGCTCAGGACAGCGGCCCGCTGCTCATAAGACTCGGCCTTAG
AACCCCAGTATCAGCAGAAGGACATTTTAGGACGGGACTTGGGTGACTCTAGGGCACTGGTTTTCTTTCC
AGAGAGCGGAACAGGCGAGGAAAAGTAGTCCCTTCTCGGCGATTCTGCGGAGGGATCTCCGTGGGGCGGT
GAACGCCGATGATTATATAAGGACGCGCCGGGTGTGGCACAGCTAGTTCCGTCGCAGCCGGGATTTGGGT
CGCGGTTCTTGTTTGTGGATCGCTGTGATCGTCACTTGGTGAGTAGCGGGCTGCTGGGCTGGCCGGGGCT
TTCGTGGCCGCCGGGCCGCTCGGTGGGACGGAAGCGTGTGGAGAGACCGCCAAGGGCTGTAGTCTGGGTC
CGCGAGCAAGGTTGCCCTGAACTGGGGGTTGGGGGGAGCGCAGCAAAATGGCGGCTGTTCCCGAGTCTTG
AATGGAAGACGCTTGTGAGGCGGGCTGTGAGGTCGTTGAAACAAGGTGGGGGGCATGGTGGGCGGCAAGA
ACCCAAGGTCTTGAGGCCTTCGCTAATGCGGGAAAGCTCTTATTCGGGTGAGATGGGCTGGGGCACCATC
TGGGGACCCTGACGTGAAGTTTGTCACTGACTGGAGAACTCGGTTTGTCGTCTGTTGCGGGGGCGGCAGT
TATGGCGGTGCCGTTGGGCAGTGCACCCGTACCTTTGGGAGCGCGCGCCCTCGTCGTGTCGTGACGTCAC
CCGTTCTGTTGGCTTATAATGCAGGGTGGGGCCACCTGCCGGTAGGTGTGCGGTAGGCTTTTCTCCGTCG
CAGGACGCAGGGTTCGGGCCTAGGGTAGGCTCTCCTGAATCGACAGGCGCCGGACCTCTGGTGAGGGGAG
GGATAAGTGAGGCGTCAGTTTCTTTGGTCGGTTTTATGTACCTATCTTCTTAAGTAGCTGAAGCTCCGGT
TTTGAACTATGCGCTCGGGGTTGGCGAGTGTGTTTTGTGAAGTTTTTTAGGCACCTTTTGAAATGTAATC
ATTTGGGTCAATATGTAATTTTCAGTGTTAGACTAGTAAATTGTCCGCTAAATTCTGGCCGTTTTTGGCT
TTTTTGTTAGACGCTAGACTGCCGGATCGAATTGTCGACGAATTCG
Features (pLannotate 1.2.2; 32 found; start..end, strand, type, name):
     21..47      +  CDS            3xHA (fragment): three tandem HA epitope tags
     70..87      +  protein_bind   attB1 (fragment): mutant version of attB; core recombination site for the Gateway® BP reaction BP Clonase™
     93..1415    +  CDS            CRBN: CRBN_HUMAN - Experimental evidence at protein level: Swiss-Prot protein existence level 1. Substrate recognition component of a DCX (DDB1-CUL4-X-box) E3 protein ligase complex that mediates the ubiquitination and subsequent proteasomal degradation of target proteins, such as MEIS2 (Probable). Normal degradation of key regulatory proteins is required for normal limb outgrowth and expression of the fibroblast growth factor FGF8 (PubMed:20223979, PubMed:24328678, PubMed:25043012, PubMed:25108355). Maintains presynaptic glutamate release and consequently cognitive functions, such as memory and lea
   1462..1568    +  misc_feature   IRES (fragment): internal ribosome entry site (IRES) of the encephalomyocarditis virus (EMCV)
   1588..2087    +  promoter       PGK promoter: mouse phosphoglycerate kinase 1 promoter
   2105..3130    +  CDS            HygR: aminoglycoside phosphotransferase from E. coli; aph(4)-Ia; confers resistance to hygromycin
   3161..3194    +  protein_bind   loxP: Cre-mediated recombination occurs in the 8-bp core sequence (GCATACAT). Cre recombinase
   3227..3250    +  misc_feature   MCS (fragment): pBluescript multiple cloning site
   3250..3838    +  misc_feature   WPRE: woodchuck hepatitis virus posttranscriptional regulatory element
   3839..3858    +  misc_feature   MCS (fragment): pBluescript multiple cloning site
   3860..4045    +  CDS            nef (fragment): NEF_HV1Z2 - Experimental evidence at protein level: Swiss-Prot protein existence level 1. Extracellular Nef protein targets CD4(+) T-lymphocytes for apoptosis by interacting with CXCR4 surface receptors. From Human immunodeficiency virus type 1 group M subtype D (isolate Z2/CDC-Z34) (HIV-1).
   4047..4280    +  LTR            3' LTR (ΔU3): self-inactivating 3' long terminal repeat (LTR) from HIV-1
   4352..4473    +  polyA_signal   SV40 poly(A) signal: SV40 polyadenylation signal
   4513..4648    +  rep_origin     SV40 ori: SV40 origin of replication
   4669..4687    -  promoter       T7 promoter: promoter for bacteriophage T7 RNA polymerase
   4710..5068    -  rep_origin     f1 ori (sequence partly withheld): f1 bacteriophage origin of replication; arrow indicates direction of (+) strand synthesis
   5095..5199    +  promoter       AmpR promoter: bla
   5201..5558    +  promoter       SV40 promoter: SV40 enhancer and early promoter
   5593..6387    +  CDS            NeoR/KanR: aminoglycoside phosphotransferase from Tn5; aph(3')-II (or nptII); confers resistance to neomycin, kanamycin, and G418 (Geneticin®)
   6408..6560    +  CDS            ble (fragment): BLE_KLEPN - Experimental evidence at protein level: Swiss-Prot protein existence level 1. Binding protein with a strong affinity to the bleomycin family of antibiotics. Binds to CL990; an antimitotic-antibiotic compound. From Klebsiella pneumoniae.
   6619..6666    +  polyA_signal   HSV TK poly(A) signal: herpes simplex virus thymidine kinase polyadenylation signal (Cole and Stacy, 1985)
   6995..7583    +  rep_origin     ori: high-copy-number ColE1/pMB1/pBR322/pUC origin of replication
   7758..8061    +  enhancer       CMV enhancer: human cytomegalovirus immediate early enhancer
   8062..8261    +  promoter       CMV promoter: human cytomegalovirus (CMV) immediate early promoter
   8279..8459    +  LTR            5' LTR (truncated): truncated 5' long terminal repeat (LTR) from HIV-1
   8506..8631    +  misc_feature   HIV-1 Ψ: packaging signal of human immunodeficiency virus type 1
   8615..8953    +  CDS            HIV-1 gag (fragment): gag protein from human immunodeficiency virus 1; gag
   9130..9363    +  misc_feature   RRE: The Rev response element (RRE) of HIV-1 allows for Rev-dependent mRNA export from the nucleus to the cytoplasm.
   9740..9840    +  CDS            Rev (fragment): human immunodeficiency virus 1 (HIV-1) Rev protein; rev; enhances nuclear export of unspliced and incompletely spliced viral mRNAs
   9890..10007   +  misc_feature   cPPT/CTS: central polypurine tract and central termination sequence of HIV-1
  10073..10090   +  ncRNA          5' miR-30a (fragment): sequence upstream of the 71-nt precursor of the human miR-30a microRNA (Zeng et al., 2002) miRNA
  10099..11310   +  promoter       UbC promoter: human ubiquitin C promoter
