>Addgene plasmid #107379 | plenti-UbcP-HA-YWAA-pGK-HYG | addgene full sequence | sequence record 210527 | Addgene NGS Result
GACAGGCCCGAAGGAATAGAAGAAGAAGGTGGAGAGAGAGACAGAGACAGATCCATTCGATTAGTGAACG
GATCGGCACTGCGTGCGCCAATTCTGCAGACAAATGGCAGTATTCATCCACAATTTTAAAAGAAAAGGGG
GGATTGGGGGGTACAGTGCAGGGGAAAGAATAGTAGACATAATAGCAACAGACATACAAACTAAAGAATT
ACAAAAACAAATTACAAAAATTCAAAATTTTCGGGTTTATTACAGGGACAGCAGAGATCCAGTTTGGTTA
GTACCGGGCCCGCTCTAGCCCTAGATTTAACCCAACAGAAGGCTCGACGCGTGGCCTCCGCGCCGGGTTT
TGGCGCCTCCCGCGGGCGCCCCCCTCCTCACGGCGAGCGCTGCCACGTCAGACGAAGGGCGCAGCGAGCG
TCCTGATCCTTCCGCCCGGACGCTCAGGACAGCGGCCCGCTGCTCATAAGACTCGGCCTTAGAACCCCAG
TATCAGCAGAAGGACATTTTAGGACGGGACTTGGGTGACTCTAGGGCACTGGTTTTCTTTCCAGAGAGCG
GAACAGGCGAGGAAAAGTAGTCCCTTCTCGGCGATTCTGCGGAGGGATCTCCGTGGGGCGGTGAACGCCG
ATGATTATATAAGGACGCGCCGGGTGTGGCACAGCTAGTTCCGTCGCAGCCGGGATTTGGGTCGCGGTTC
TTGTTTGTGGATCGCTGTGATCGTCACTTGGTGAGTAGCGGGCTGCTGGGCTGGCCGGGGCTTTCGTGGC
CGCCGGGCCGCTCGGTGGGACGGAAGCGTGTGGAGAGACCGCCAAGGGCTGTAGTCTGGGTCCGCGAGCA
AGGTTGCCCTGAACTGGGGGTTGGGGGGAGCGCAGCAAAATGGCGGCTGTTCCCGAGTCTTGAATGGAAG
ACGCTTGTGAGGCGGGCTGTGAGGTCGTTGAAACAAGGTGGGGGGCATGGTGGGCGGCAAGAACCCAAGG
TCTTGAGGCCTTCGCTAATGCGGGAAAGCTCTTATTCGGGTGAGATGGGCTGGGGCACCATCTGGGGACC
CTGACGTGAAGTTTGTCACTGACTGGAGAACTCGGTTTGTCGTCTGTTGCGGGGGCGGCAGTTATGGCGG
TGCCGTTGGGCAGTGCACCCGTACCTTTGGGAGCGCGCGCCCTCGTCGTGTCGTGACGTCACCCGTTCTG
TTGGCTTATAATGCAGGGTGGGGCCACCTGCCGGTAGGTGTGCGGTAGGCTTTTCTCCGTCGCAGGACGC
AGGGTTCGGGCCTAGGGTAGGCTCTCCTGAATCGACAGGCGCCGGACCTCTGGTGAGGGGAGGGATAAGT
GAGGCGTCAGTTTCTTTGGTCGGTTTTATGTACCTATCTTCTTAAGTAGCTGAAGCTCCGGTTTTGAACT
ATGCGCTCGGGGTTGGCGAGTGTGTTTTGTGAAGTTTTTTAGGCACCTTTTGAAATGTAATCATTTGGGT
CAATATGTAATTTTCAGTGTTAGACTAGTAAATTGTCCGCTAAATTCTGGCCGTTTTTGGCTTTTTTGTT
AGACGCTAGACTGCCGGATCGAATTGTCGACGAATTCGGATCCAGATCTGCCACCATGTACCCATACGAT
GTTCCAGATTACGCTGGCGGAGCTCGAGGTTATCAAACAAGTTTGTACAAAAAAGTTGGCATGGCCGGCG
AAGGAGATCAGCAGGACGCTGCGCACAACATGGGCAACCACCTGCCGCTCCTGCCTGAGAGTGAGGAAGA
AGATGAAATGGAAGTTGAAGACCAGGATAGTAAAGAAGCCAAAAAACCAAACATCATAAATTTTGACACC
AGTCTGCCGACATCACATACATACCTAGGTGCTGATATGGAAGAATTTCATGGCAGGACTTTGCACGATG
ACGACAGCTGTCAGGTGATTCCAGTTCTTCCACAAGTGATGATGATCCTGATTCCCGGACAGACATTACC
TCTTCAGCTTTTTCACCCTCAAGAAGTCAGTATGGTGCGGAATTTAATTCAGAAAGATAGAACCTTTGCT
GTTCTTGCATACAGCAATGTACAGGAAAGGGAAGCACAGTTTGGAACAACAGCAGAGATATATGCCTATC
GAGAAGAACAGGATTTTGGAATTGAGATAGTGAAAGTGAAAGCAATTGGAAGACAAAGGTTCAAAGTCCT
TGAGCTAAGAACACAGTCAGATGGAATCCAGCAAGCTAAAGTGCAAATTCTTCCCGAATGTGTGTTGCCT
TCAACCATGTCTGCAGTTCAATTAGAATCCCTCAATAAGTGCCAGATATTTCCTTCAAAACCTGTCTCAA
GAGAAGACCAATGTTCATATAAATGGTGGCAGAAATACCAGAAGAGAAAGTTTCATTGTGCAAATCTAAC
TTCATGGCCTCGCTGGCTGTATTCCTTATATGATGCTGAGACCTTAATGGACAGAATCAAGAAACAGCTA
CGTGAATGGGATGAAAATCTAAAAGATGATTCTCTTCCTTCAAATCCAATAGATTTTTCTTACAGAGTAG
CTGCTTGTCTTCCTATTGATGATGTATTGAGAATTCAGCTCCTTAAAATTGGCAGTGCTATCCAGCGACT
TCGCTGTGAATTAGACATTATGAATAAATGTACTTCCCTTTGCTGTAAACAATGTCAAGAAACAGAAATA
ACAACCAAAAATGAAATATTCAGTTTATCCTTATGTGGGCCGATGGCAGCTTATGTGAATCCTCATGGAT
ATGTGCATGAGACACTTACTGTGTATAAGGCTTGCAACTTGAATCTGATAGGCCGGCCTTCTACAGAACA
CAGCTGGTTTCCTGGGGCTGCCGCGACTGTTGCCCAGTGTAAGATCTGTGCAAGCCATATTGGATGGAAG
TTTACGGCCACCAAAAAAGACATGTCACCTCAAAAATTTTGGGGCTTAACGCGATCTGCTCTGTTGCCCA
CGATCCCAGACACTGAAGATGAAATAAGTCCAGACAAAGTAATACTTTGCTTGTAAGACCCAGCTTTCTT
GTACAAAGTGGTTCGATAACGAATTCCGCCCCCCCCCCCTAACGTTACTGGCCGAAGCCGCTTGGAATAA
GGCCGGTGTGCGTTTGTCTATATGTTATTTTCCACCATATTGCCGTCTTTTGGCAATGTGAGGGCCGCGT
TTAACGAATTCTACCGGGTAGGGGAGGCGCTTTTCCCAAGGCAGTCTGGAGCATGCGCTTTAGCAGCCCC
GCTGGGCACTTGGCGCTACACAAGTGGCCTCTGGCCTCGCACACATTCCACATCCACCGGTAGGCGCCAA
CCGGCTCCGTTCTTTGGTGGCCCCTTCGCGCCACCTTCTACTCCTCCCCTAGTCAGGAAGTTCCCCCCCG
CCCCGCAGCTCGCGTCGTGCAGGACGTGACAAATGGAAGTAGCACGTCTCACTAGTCTCGTGCAGATGGA
CAGCACCGCTGAGCAATGGAAGCGGGTAGGCCTTTGGGGCAGCGGCCAATAGCAGCTTTGCTCCTTCGCT
TTCTGGGCTCAGAGGCTGGGAAGGGGTGGGTCCGGGGGCGGGCTCAGGGGCGGGCTCAGGGGCGGGGCGG
GCGCCCGAAGGTCCTCCGGAGGCCCGGCATTCTGCACGCTTCAAAAGCGCACGTCTGCCGCGCTGTTCTC
CTCTTCCTCATCTCCGGGCCTTTCGACCTGCATCCCGCCACCATGAAAAAGCCTGAACTCACCGCGACGT
CTGTCGAGAAGTTTCTGATCGAAAAGTTCGACAGCGTCTCCGACCTGATGCAGCTCTCGGAGGGCGAAGA
ATCTCGTGCTTTCAGCTTCGATGTAGGAGGGCGTGGATATGTCCTGCGGGTAAATAGCTGCGCCGATGGT
TTCTACAAAGATCGTTATGTTTATCGGCACTTTGCATCGGCCGCGCTCCCGATTCCGGAAGTGCTTGACA
TTGGGGAATTCAGCGAGAGCCTGACCTATTGCATCTCCCGCCGTGCACAGGGTGTCACGTTGCAAGACCT
GCCTGAAACCGAACTGCCCGCTGTTCTGCAGCCGGTCGCGGAGGCCATGGATGCGATCGCTGCGGCCGAT
CTTAGCCAGACGAGCGGGTTCGGCCCATTCGGACCGCAAGGAATCGGTCAATACACTACATGGCGTGATT
TCATATGCGCGATTGCTGATCCCCATGTGTATCACTGGCAAACTGTGATGGACGACACCGTCAGTGCGTC
CGTCGCGCAGGCTCTCGATGAGCTGATGCTTTGGGCCGAGGACTGCCCCGAAGTCCGGCACCTCGTGCAC
GCGGATTTCGGCTCCAACAATGTCCTGACGGACAATGGCCGCATAACAGCGGTCATTGACTGGAGCGAGG
CGATGTTCGGGGATTCCCAATACGAGGTCGCCAACATCTTCTTCTGGAGGCCGTGGTTGGCTTGTATGGA
GCAGCAGACGCGCTACTTCGAGCGGAGGCATCCGGAGCTTGCAGGATCGCCGCGGCTCCGGGCGTATATG
CTCCGCATTGGTCTTGACCAACTCTATCAGAGCTTGGTTGACGGCAATTTCGATGATGCAGCTTGGGCGC
AGGGTCGATGCGACGCAATCGTCCGATCCGGAGCCGGGACTGTCGGGCGTACACAAATCGCCCGCAGAAG
CGCGGCCGTCTGGACCGATGGCTGTGTAGAAGTACTCGCCGATAGTGGAAACCGACGCCCCAGCACTCGT
CCGAGGGCAAAGGAATAGTGTACAAGTAGGAATTCGTCGAGGGACCTAATAACTTCGTATAGCATACATT
ATACGAAGTTATACATGTTTAAGGGTTCCGGTTCCACTAGGTACAATTCGATATCAAGCTTATCGATAAT
CAACCTCTGGATTACAAAATTTGTGAAAGATTGACTGGTATTCTTAACTATGTTGCTCCTTTTACGCTAT
GTGGATACGCTGCTTTAATGCCTTTGTATCATGCTATTGCTTCCCGTATGGCTTTCATTTTCTCCTCCTT
GTATAAATCCTGGTTGCTGTCTCTTTATGAGGAGTTGTGGCCCGTTGTCAGGCAACGTGGCGTGGTGTGC
ACTGTGTTTGCTGACGCAACCCCCACTGGTTGGGGCATTGCCACCACCTGTCAGCTCCTTTCCGGGACTT
TCGCTTTCCCCCTCCCTATTGCCACGGCGGAACTCATCGCCGCCTGCCTTGCCCGCTGCTGGACAGGGGC
TCGGCTGTTGGGCACTGACAATTCCGTGGTGTTGTCGGGGAAATCATCGTCCTTTCCTTGGCTGCTCGCC
TGTGTTGCCACCTGGATTCTGCGCGGGACGTCCTTCTGCTACGTCCCTTCGGCCCTCAATCCAGCGGACC
TTCCTTCCCGCGGCCTGCTGCCGGCTCTGCGGCCTCTTCCGCGTCTTCGCCTTCGCCCTCAGACGAGTCG
GATCTCCCTTTGGGCCGCCTCCCCGCATCGATACCGTCGACCTCGATCGAGACCTAGAAAAACATGGAGC
AATCACAAGTAGCAATACAGCAGCTACCAATGCTGATTGTGCCTGGCTAGAAGCACAAGAGGAGGAGGAG
GTGGGTTTTCCAGTCACACCTCAGGTACCTTTAAGACCAATGACTTACAAGGCAGCTGTAGATCTTAGCC
ACTTTTTAAAAGAAAAGGGGGGACTGGAAGGGCTAATTCACTCCCAACGAAGACAAGATCTGCTTTTTGC
TTGTACTGGGTCTCTCTGGTTAGACCAGATCTGAGCCTGGGAGCTCTCTGGCTAACTAGGGAACCCACTG
CTTAAGCCTCAATAAAGCTTGCCTTGAGTGCTTCAAGTAGTGTGTGCCCGTCTGTTGTGTGACTCTGGTA
ACTAGAGATCCCTCAGACCCTTTTAGTCAGTGTGGAAAATCTCTAGCAGTAGTAGTTCATGTCATCTTAT
TATTCAGTATTTATAACTTGCAAAGAAATGAATATCAGAGAGTGAGAGGAACTTGTTTATTGCAGCTTAT
AATGGTTACAAATAAAGCAATAGCATCACAAATTTCACAAATAAAGCATTTTTTTCACTGCATTCTAGTT
GTGGTTTGTCCAAACTCATCAATGTATCTTATCATGTCTGGCTCTAGCTATCCCGCCCCTAACTCCGCCC
ATCCCGCCCCTAACTCCGCCCAGTTCCGCCCATTCTCCGCCCCATGGCTGACTAATTTTTTTTATTTATG
CAGAGGCCGAGGCCGCCTCGGCCTCTGAGCTATTCCAGAAGTAGTGAGGAGGCTTTTTTGGAGGCCTAGG
GACGTACCCAATTCGCCCTATAGTGAGTCGTATTAGCATGTGAGCAAAAGGCCAGCATAAATCAAAAGAA
TAGACCGAGATAGGGT
[37 nt withheld, positions 6317-6353]
AAAGAACGTGGACTCCAACGTCAAAGG
[49 nt withheld, positions 6381-6429]
T
[91 nt withheld, positions 6431-6521]
G
[124 nt withheld, positions 6523-6646]
CAGGTGGCACTTTTCGGGGAAATGTGCGCGGAACCCCTATTTGTTTATTTTTCTAAATACATTCAAATAT
GTATCCGCTCATGAGACAATAACCCTGATAAATGCTTCAATAATATTGAAAAAGGAAGAGTCCTGAGGCG
GAAAGAACCAGCTGTGGAATGTGTGTCAGTTAGGGTGTGGAAAGTCCCCAGGCTCCCCAGCAGGCAGAAG
TATGCAAAGCATGCATCTCAATTAGTCAGCAACCAGGTGTGGAAAGTCCCCAGGCTCCCCAGCAGGCAGA
AGTATGCAAAGCATGCATCTCAATTAGTCAGCAACCATAGTCCCGCCCCTAACTCCGCCCATCCCGCCCC
TAACTCCGCCCAGTTCCGCCCATTCTCCGCCCCATGGCTGACTAATTTTTTTTATTTATGCAGAGGCCGA
GGCCGCCTCGGCCTCTGAGCTATTCCAGAAGTAGTGAGGAGGCTTTTTTGGAGGCCTAGGCTTTTGCAAA
GATCGATCAAGAGACAGGATGAGGATCGTTTCGCATGATTGAACAAGATGGATTGCACGCAGGTTCTCCG
GCCGCTTGGGTGGAGAGGCTATTCGGCTATGACTGGGCACAACAGACAATCGGCTGCTCTGATGCCGCCG
TGTTCCGGCTGTCAGCGCAGGGGCGCCCGGTTCTTTTTGTCAAGACCGACCTGTCCGGTGCCCTGAATGA
ACTGCAAGACGAGGCAGCGCGGCTATCGTGGCTGGCCACGACGGGCGTTCCTTGCGCAGCTGTGCTCGAC
GTTGTCACTGAAGCGGGAAGGGACTGGCTGCTATTGGGCGAAGTGCCGGGGCAGGATCTCCTGTCATCTC
ACCTTGCTCCTGCCGAGAAAGTATCCATCATGGCTGATGCAATGCGGCGGCTGCATACGCTTGATCCGGC
TACCTGCCCATTCGACCACCAAGCGAAACATCGCATCGAGCGAGCACGTACTCGGATGGAAGCCGGTCTT
GTCGATCAGGATGATCTGGACGAAGAGCATCAGGGGCTCGCGCCAGCCGAACTGTTCGCCAGGCTCAAGG
CGAGCATGCCCGACGGCGAGGATCTCGTCGTGACCCATGGCGATGCCTGCTTGCCGAATATCATGGTGGA
AAATGGCCGCTTTTCTGGATTCATCGACTGTGGCCGGCTGGGTGTGGCGGACCGCTATCAGGACATAGCG
TTGGCTACCCGTGATATTGCTGAAGAGCTTGGCGGCGAATGGGCTGACCGCTTCCTCGTGCTTTACGGTA
TCGCCGCTCCCGATTCGCAGCGCATCGCCTTCTATCGCCTTCTTGACGAGTTCTTCTGAGCGGGACTCTG
GGGTTCGAAATGACCGACCAAGCGACGCCCAACCTGCCATCACGAGATTTCGATTCCACCGCCGCCTTCT
ATGAAAGGTTGGGCTTCGGAATCGTTTTCCGGGACGCCGGCTGGATGATCCTCCAGCGCGGGGATCTCAT
GCTGGAGTTCTTCGCCCACCCTAGGGGGAGGCTAACTGAAACACGGAAGGAGACAATACCGGAAGGAACC
CGCGCTATGACGGCAATAAAAAGACAGAATAAAACGCACGGTGTTGGGTCGTTTGTTCATAAACGCGGGG
TTCGGTCCCAGGGCTGGCACTCTGTCGATACCCCACCGAGACCCCATTGGGGCCAATACGCCCGCGTTTC
TTCCTTTTCCCCACCCCACCCCCCAAGTTCGGGTGAAGGCCCAGGGCTCGCAGCCAACGTCGGGGCGGCA
GGCCCTGCCATAGCCTCAGGTTACTCATATATACTTTAGATTGATTTAAAACTTCATTTTTAATTTAAAA
GGATCTAGGTGAAGATCCTTTTTGATAATCTCATGACCAAAATCCCTTAACGTGAGTTTTCGTTCCACTG
AGCGTCAGACCCCGTAGAAAAGATCAAAGGATCTTCTTGAGATCCTTTTTTTCTGCGCGTAATCTGCTGC
TTGCAAACAAAAAAACCACCGCTACCAGCGGTGGTTTGTTTGCCGGATCAAGAGCTACCAACTCTTTTTC
CGAAGGTAACTGGCTTCAGCAGAGCGCAGATACCAAATACTGTTCTTCTAGTGTAGCCGTAGTTAGGCCA
CCACTTCAAGAACTCTGTAGCACCGCCTACATACCTCGCTCTGCTAATCCTGTTACCAGTGGCTGCTGCC
AGTGGCGATAAGTCGTGTCTTACCGGGTTGGACTCAAGACGATAGTTACCGGATAAGGCGCAGCGGTCGG
GCTGAACGGGGGGTTCGTGCACACAGCCCAGCTTGGAGCGAACGACCTACACCGAACTGAGATACCTACA
GCGTGAGCTATGAGAAAGCGCCACGCTTCCCGAAGGGAGAAAGGCGGACAGGTATCCGGTAAGCGGCAGG
GTCGGAACAGGAGAGCGCACGAGGGAGCTTCCAGGGGGAAACGCCTGGTATCTTTATAGTCCTGTCGGGT
TTCGCCACCTCTGACTTGAGCGTCGATTTTTGTGATGCTCGTCAGGGGGGCGGAGCCTATGGAAAAACGC
CAGCAACGCGGCCTTTTTACGGTTCCTGGCCTTTTGCTGGCCTTTTGCTCACATGTTCTTTCCTGCGTTA
TCCCCTGATTCTGTGGATAACCGTATTACCGCCATGCATTAGTTATTAATAGTAATCAATTACGGGGTCA
TTAGTTCATAGCCCATATATGGAGTTCCGCGTTACATAACTTACGGTAAATGGCCCGCCTGGCTGACCGC
CCAACGACCCCCGCCCATTGACGTCAATAATGACGTATGTTCCCATAGTAACGCCAATAGGGACTTTCCA
TTGACGTCAATGGGTGGAGTATTTACGGTAAACTGCCCACTTGGCAGTACATCAAGTGTATCATATGCCA
AGTACGCCCCCTATTGACGTCAATGACGGTAAATGGCCCGCCTGGCATTATGCCCAGTACATGACCTTAT
GGGACTTTCCTACTTGGCAGTACATCTACGTATTAGTCATCGCTATTACCATGGTGATGCGGTTTTGGCA
GTACATCAATGGGCGTGGATAGCGGTTTGACTCACGGGGATTTCCAAGTCTCCACCCCATTGACGTCAAT
GGGAGTTTGTTTTGGCACCAAAATCAACGGGACTTTCCAAAATGTCGTAACAACTCCGCCCCATTGACGC
AAATGGGCGGTAGGCGTGTACGGTGGGAGGTCTATATAAGCAGCGCGTTTTGCCTGTACTGGGTCTCTCT
GGTTAGACCAGATCTGAGCCTGGGAGCTCTCTGGCTAACTAGGGAACCCACTGCTTAAGCCTCAATAAAG
CTTGCCTTGAGTGCTTCAAGTAGTGTGTGCCCGTCTGTTGTGTGACTCTGGTAACTAGAGATCCCTCAGA
CCCTTTTAGTCAGTGTGGAAAATCTCTAGCAGTGGCGCCCGAACAGGGACTTGAAAGCGAAAGGGAAACC
AGAGGAGCTCTCTCGACGCAGGACTCGGCTTGCTGAAGCGCGCACGGCAAGAGGCGAGGGGCGGCGACTG
GTGAGTACGCCAAAAATTTTGACTAGCGGAGGCTAGAAGGAGAGAGATGGGTGCGAGAGCGTCAGTATTA
AGCGGGGGAGAATTAGATCGCGATGGGAAAAAATTCGGTTAAGGCCAGGGGGAAAGAAAAAATATAAATT
AAAACATATAGTATGGGCAAGCAGGGAGCTAGAACGATTCGCAGTTAATCCTGGCCTGTTAGAAACATCA
GAAGGCTGTAGACAAATACTGGGACAGCTACAACCATCCCTTCAGACAGGATCAGAAGAACTTAGATCAT
TATATAATACAGTAGCAACCCTCTATTGTGTGCATCAAAGGATAGAGATAAAAGACACCAAGGAAGCTTT
AGACAAGATAGAGGAAGAGCAAAACAAAAGTAAGACCACCGCACAGCAAGCGGCCGGCCGCTGATCTTCA
GACCTGGAGGAGGAGATATGAGGGACAATTGGAGAAGTGAATTATATAAATATAAAGTAGTAAAAATTGA
ACCATTAGGAGTAGCACCCACCAAGGCAAAGAGAAGAGTGGTGCAGAGAGAAAAAAGAGCAGTGGGAATA
GGAGCTTTGTTCCTTGGGTTCTTGGGAGCAGCAGGAAGCACTATGGGCGCAGCGTCAATGACGCTGACGG
TACAGGCCAGACAATTATTGTCTGGTATAGTGCAGCAGCAGAACAATTTGCTGAGGGCTATTGAGGCGCA
ACAGCATCTGTTGCAACTCACAGTCTGGGGCATCAAGCAGCTCCAGGCAAGAATCCTGGCTGTGGAAAGA
TACCTAAAGGATCAACAGCTCCTGGGGATTTGGGGTTGCTCTGGAAAACTCATTTGCACCACTGCTGTGC
CTTGGAATGCTAGTTGGAGTAATAAATCTCTGGAACAGATTTGGAATCACACGACCTGGATGGAGTGGGA
CAGAGAAATTAACAATTACACAAGCTTAATACACTCCTTAATTGAAGAATCGCAAAACCAGCAAGAAAAG
AATGAACAAGAATTATTGGAATTAGATAAATGGGCAAGTTTGTGGAATTGGTTTAACATAACAAATTGGC
TGTGGTATATAAAATTATTCATAATGATAGTAGGAGGCTTGGTAGGTTTAAGAATAGTTTTTGCTGTACT
TTCTATAGTGAATAGAGTTAGGCAGGGATATTCACCATTATCGTTTCAGACCCACCTCCCAACCCCGAGG
GGACCC
Features (pLannotate 1.2.2; 33 found; start..end, strand, type, name):
    124..241     +  misc_feature   cPPT/CTS: central polypurine tract and central termination sequence of HIV-1
    307..324     +  ncRNA          5' miR-30a (fragment): sequence upstream of the 71-nt precursor of the human miR-30a microRNA (Zeng et al., 2002) miRNA
    333..1544    +  promoter       UbC promoter: human ubiquitin C promoter
   1599..1625    +  CDS            3xHA (fragment): three tandem HA epitope tags
   1648..1665    +  protein_bind   attB1 (fragment): mutant version of attB; core recombination site for the Gateway® BP reaction BP Clonase™
   1671..2993    +  CDS            CRBN: CRBN_HUMAN - Experimental evidence at protein level: Swiss-Prot protein existence level 1. Substrate recognition component of a DCX (DDB1-CUL4-X-box) E3 protein ligase complex that mediates the ubiquitination and subsequent proteasomal degradation of target proteins, such as MEIS2 (Probable). Normal degradation of key regulatory proteins is required for normal limb outgrowth and expression of the fibroblast growth factor FGF8 (PubMed:20223979, PubMed:24328678, PubMed:25043012, PubMed:25108355). Maintains presynaptic glutamate release and consequently cognitive functions, such as memory and lea
   2998..3022    -  protein_bind   attB2: mutant version of attB; recombination site for the Gateway® BP reaction BP Clonase™
   3040..3146    +  misc_feature   IRES (fragment): internal ribosome entry site (IRES) of the encephalomyocarditis virus (EMCV)
   3166..3665    +  promoter       PGK promoter: mouse phosphoglycerate kinase 1 promoter
   3683..4708    +  CDS            HygR: aminoglycoside phosphotransferase from E. coli; aph(4)-Ia; confers resistance to hygromycin
   4739..4772    +  protein_bind   loxP: Cre-mediated recombination occurs in the 8-bp core sequence (GCATACAT). Cre recombinase
   4805..4828    +  misc_feature   MCS (fragment): pBluescript multiple cloning site
   4828..5416    +  misc_feature   WPRE: woodchuck hepatitis virus posttranscriptional regulatory element
   5417..5436    +  misc_feature   MCS (fragment): pBluescript multiple cloning site
   5438..5623    +  CDS            nef (fragment): NEF_HV1Z2 - Experimental evidence at protein level: Swiss-Prot protein existence level 1. Extracellular Nef protein targets CD4(+) T-lymphocytes for apoptosis by interacting with CXCR4 surface receptors. From Human immunodeficiency virus type 1 group M subtype D (isolate Z2/CDC-Z34) (HIV-1).
   5625..5858    +  LTR            3' LTR (ΔU3): self-inactivating 3' long terminal repeat (LTR) from HIV-1
   5930..6051    +  polyA_signal   SV40 poly(A) signal: SV40 polyadenylation signal
   6091..6226    +  rep_origin     SV40 ori: SV40 origin of replication
   6247..6265    -  promoter       T7 promoter: promoter for bacteriophage T7 RNA polymerase
   6288..6646    -  rep_origin     f1 ori (sequence partly withheld): f1 bacteriophage origin of replication; arrow indicates direction of (+) strand synthesis
   6673..6777    +  promoter       AmpR promoter: bla
   6779..7136    +  promoter       SV40 promoter: SV40 enhancer and early promoter
   7171..7965    +  CDS            NeoR/KanR: aminoglycoside phosphotransferase from Tn5; aph(3')-II (or nptII); confers resistance to neomycin, kanamycin, and G418 (Geneticin®)
   7986..8138    +  CDS            ble (fragment): BLE_KLEPN - Experimental evidence at protein level: Swiss-Prot protein existence level 1. Binding protein with a strong affinity to the bleomycin family of antibiotics. Binds to CL990; an antimitotic-antibiotic compound. From Klebsiella pneumoniae.
   8197..8244    +  polyA_signal   HSV TK poly(A) signal: herpes simplex virus thymidine kinase polyadenylation signal (Cole and Stacy, 1985)
   8573..9161    +  rep_origin     ori: high-copy-number ColE1/pMB1/pBR322/pUC origin of replication
   9336..9639    +  enhancer       CMV enhancer: human cytomegalovirus immediate early enhancer
   9640..9839    +  promoter       CMV promoter: human cytomegalovirus (CMV) immediate early promoter
   9857..10037   +  LTR            5' LTR (truncated): truncated 5' long terminal repeat (LTR) from HIV-1
  10084..10209   +  misc_feature   HIV-1 Ψ: packaging signal of human immunodeficiency virus type 1
  10193..10531   +  CDS            HIV-1 gag (fragment): gag protein from human immunodeficiency virus 1; gag
  10706..10939   +  misc_feature   RRE: The Rev response element (RRE) of HIV-1 allows for Rev-dependent mRNA export from the nucleus to the cytoplasm.
  11316..74      +  CDS            Rev (fragment) (across the origin): human immunodeficiency virus 1 (HIV-1) Rev protein; rev; enhances nuclear export of unspliced and incompletely spliced viral mRNAs
