[The description below was written by a language model from this plasmid's Addgene catalogue record and pLannotate feature annotations shown in this document.]
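Description:
plenti-UbcP-HA-YWAA-pGK-HYG is a self-inactivating HIV-1-based lentiviral transfer plasmid of about 11.3 kb for stable expression in mammalian cells of an HA-tagged mutant of human cereblon (CRBN). It is built on the Gateway-compatible plenti-UBC-HA-gate-pGK-HYG backbone. In bacteria it replicates from a high-copy ColE1/pUC-type origin and is selected with kanamycin through a Tn5 NeoR/KanR gene. That gene sits behind tandem bacterial (AmpR) and SV40 early promoters and is followed by an HSV TK polyadenylation signal. An f1 origin and an SV40 origin are also present on the backbone.

The viral genome is transcribed from a CMV enhancer/promoter fused to a truncated 5' LTR. It carries the Ψ packaging signal with a gag fragment, the RRE for Rev-dependent nuclear export, cPPT/CTS, WPRE to boost transcript expression, and a ΔU3 3' LTR followed by an SV40 poly(A) signal. Within it, the human ubiquitin C promoter drives an N-terminal HA epitope joined through an attB1 remnant to the CRBN coding sequence, which was inserted by Gateway recombination and ends at attB2. The insert carries the Y383A/W385A substitutions that give the "YWAA" name. A separate mouse PGK promoter drives the hygromycin resistance gene for selecting transduced cells, and a single loxP site lies downstream of it. Short IRES, miR-30a, nef and ble fragments appear to be cloning remnants.

The sequencing-derived and depositor sequences give essentially the same feature map, differing by two nucleotides in length and in start coordinate. The stated purpose is lentiviral expression of HA-YWAA. The associated publication concerns cereblon-dependent, lenalidomide-induced destruction of Ikaros proteins, but the record does not describe the functional effect of the mutations.
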