Addgene plasmid #107379: plenti-UbcP-HA-YWAA-pGK-HYG
Purpose: Lentiviral expression of HA-YWAA
Depositing lab: William Kaelin. Depositing organization: Dana-Farber Cancer Institute. Publication: The myeloma drug lenalidomide promotes the cereblon-dependent destruction of Ikaros proteins. Lu G, Middleton RE, Sun H, Naniong M, Ott CJ, Mitsiades CS, Wong KK, Bradner JE, Kaelin WG Jr. Science. 2014 Jan 17;343(6168):305-9. doi: 10.1126/science.1244917. Epub 2013 Nov 29. PubMed 24292623.
Backbone
  Vector backbone: plenti-UBC-HA-gate-pGK-HYG
  Vector type: Mammalian Expression, Lentiviral
Growth in bacteria
  Bacterial resistance: Kanamycin, 50 μg/mL
  Growth temperature: 30°C
  Growth strain: NEB Stable
  Copy number: Unknown
Gene/Insert
  Gene/Insert name: cereblon (alt name: CBRN)
  Species: H. sapiens (human)
  Mutation: CRBN-Y383A/W385A
  Entrez Gene: CRBN (a.k.a. MRT2, MRT2A)
  Promoter: UbcP
  Tag / fusion protein: HA (N terminal on backbone)
  Cloning method: Gateway Cloning
Terms and licenses: Academic/Nonprofit Terms; Industry Terms: Not Available to Industry
How to cite: plenti-UbcP-HA-YWAA-pGK-HYG was a gift from William Kaelin (Addgene plasmid # 107379 ; http://n2t.net/addgene:107379 ; RRID:Addgene_107379)
